>Addgene plasmid #120642 | Smp_136320-Cd4-bio-His | addgene full sequence | sequence record 234406 | Addgene NGS Result
GACATTGATTATTGACTAGTTATTAATAGTAATCAATTACGGGGTCATTAGTTCATAGCCCATATATGGA
GTTCCGCGTTACATAACTTACGGTAAATGGCCCGCCTGGCTGACCGCCCAACGACCCCCGCCCATTGACG
TCAATAATGACGTATGTTCCCATAGTAACGCCAATAGGGACTTTCCATTGACGTCAATGGGTGGAGTATT
TACGGTAAACTGCCCACTTGGCAGTACATCAAGTGTATCATATGCCAAGTCCGCCCCCTATTGACGTCAA
TGACGGTAAATGGCCCGCCTGGCATTATGCCCAGTACATGACCTTACGGGACTTTCCTACTTGGCAGTAC
ATCTACGTATTAGTCATCGCTATTACCATGGTGATGCGGTTTTGGCAGTACACCAATGGGCGTGGATAGC
GGTTTGACTCACGGGGATTTCCAAGTCTCCACCCCATTGACGTCAATGGGAGTTTGTTTTGGCACCAAAA
TCAACGGGACTTTCCAAAATGTCGTAATAACCCCGCCCCGTTGACGCAAATGGGCGGTAGGCGTGTACGG
TGGGAGGTCTATATAAGCAGAGCTCGTTTAGTGAACCGTCAGATCCTCACTCTCTTCCGCATCGCTGTCT
GCGAGGGCCAGCTGTTGGGCTCGCGGTTGAGGACAAACTCTTCGCGGTCTTTCCAGTACTCTTGGATCGG
AAACCCGTCGGCCTCCGAACGGTACTCCGCCACCGAGGGACCTGAGCGAGTCCGCATCGACCGGATCGGA
AAACCTCTCGAGAAAGGCGTCTAACCAGTCACAGTCGCAAGGTAGGCTGAGCACCGTGGCGGGCGGCAGC
GGGTGGCGGTCGGGGTTGTTTCTGGCGGAGGTGCTGCTGATGATGTAATTAAAGTAGGCGGTCTTGAGAC
GGCGGATGGTCGAGGTGAGGTGTGGCAGGCTTGAGATCCAGCTGTTGGGGTGAGTACTCCCTCTCAAAAG
CGGGCATTACTTCTGCGCTAAGATTGTCAGTTTCCAAAAACGAGGAGGATTTGATATTCACCTGGCCCGA
TCTGGCCATACACTTGAGTGACAATGACATCCACTTTGCCTTTCTCTCCACAGGTGTCCACTCCCAGGTC
CAAGTTTGCCACCATGGAGTTTCAGACCCAGGTACTCATGTCCCTGCTGCTCTGCATGTCTGGTGCGGCC
GCCCACGAGGATGTGAAGCTGTGCAGCATCGAGGCCAAGGCCGCCATTGCCGAAGTGGGCTTCGGCGTGA
AAGAGATCTGCCTGGCCAGCGACAGCCTGCCCTTCACCGACACCCTGGCCTACCTGAACCTGACCACCCT
GGAAGGCGAGAAGATGTGCGTGGAAATCAGCGTGAAGGGCTTCTGCCCCGTGGGCAGCAGCTACGACGAA
GTGCGGAAGCAGAGCGTGGACGACAGCTACAGCGTGATCCACAGCGTGGACCACGAGGACTACTACGAGA
CAATCTACGCCCTGCTGAGCGTGCGGAGCCCCCTGTTCAGACACAGCTTCAGCGAGAAGCTGAGCAACCG
GCTGCAGGAACTGAACGAGAAGCAGACCGAGGCCACCACCTACGAGGACAGCAAAGGCGCGCCGTCGACC
TCCATCACGGCCTATAAGAGTGAGGGGGAGTCAGCGGAGTTCTCCTTCCCACTCAACCTTGGAGAGGAAA
GCCTGCAGGGAGAGTTGAGATGGAAGGCAGAGAAGGCTCCTTCTTCCCAGTCCTGGATCACCTTCTCCCT
AAAGAACCAAAAGGTGTCTGTGCAGAAGTCTACTAGCAACCCCAAGTTCCAGCTGTCCGAAACGCTCCCA
CTCACCCTTCAGATACCCCAGGTCTCCCTTCAGTTTGCTGGTTCTGGCAACCTGACCCTGACTCTGGACA
GAGGGATACTGTATCAGGAAGTGAACCTGGTGGTGATGAAAGTGACTCAGCCCGACAGCAACACTTTGAC
CTGTGAGGTGATGGGACCCACCTCACCCAAGATGAGACTGATCTTGAAGCAGGAGAATCAGGAGGCCAGG
GTCTCCAGGCAGGAGAAAGTGATTCAAGTGCAGGCCCCTGAAGCAGGGGTGTGGCAATGTCTACTGAGTG
AAGGTGAAGAGGTCAAGATGGACTCCAAGATCCAGGTTTTATCCAAAGGGTTGAATTCCGGCAGCCTGCA
CCACATCCTGGACGCCCAGAAGATGCTGTGGAACCACAGGGACAGGAACCTGCCTCCTCTGGCCCCTCTG
GGCCCCCACCACCATCACCACCATTGAGTCTAGACACGTGATTAATTAAGGATCCCCCGACCTCGACCTC
TGGCTAATAAAGGAAATTTATTTTCATTGCAATAGTGTGTTGGAATTTTTTGTGTCTCTCACTCGGAAGG
ACATATGGGAGGGCAAATCATTTGGTCGAGATCCCTCGGAGATCTCTAGCTAGAGGATCGATCCCCGCCC
CGGACGAACTAAACCTGACTACGACATCTCTGCCCCTTCTTCGCGGGGCAGTGCATGTAATCCCTTCAGT
TGGTTGGTACAACTTGCCAACTGGGCCCTGTTCCACATGTGACACGGGGGGGGACCAAACACAAAGGGGT
TCTCTGACTGTAGTTGACATCCTTATAAATGGATGTGCACATTTGCCAACACTGAGTGGCTTTCATCCTG
GAGCAGACTTTGCAGTCTGTGGACTGCAACACAACATTGCCTTTATGTGTAACTCTTGGCTGAAGCTCTT
ACACCAATGCTGGGGGACATGTACCTCCCAGGGGCCCAGGAAGACTACGGGAGGCTACACCAACGTCAAT
CAGAGGGGCCTGTGTAGCTACCGATAAGCGGACCCTCAAGAGGGCATTAGCAATAGTGTTTATAAGGCCC
CCTTGTTAACCCTAAACGGGTAGCATATGCTTCCCGGGTAGTAGTATATACTATCCAGACTAACCCTAAT
TCAATAGCATATGTTACCCAACGGGAAGCATATGCTATCGAATTAGGGTTAGTAAAAGGGTCCTAAGGAA
CAGCGATATCTCCCACCCCATGAGCTGTCACGGTTTTATTTACATGGGGTCAGGATTCCACGAGGGTAGT
GAACCATTTTAGTCACAAGGGCAGTGGCTGAAGATCAAGGAGCGGGCAGTGAACTCTCCTGAATCTTCGC
CTGCTTCTTCATTCTCCTTCGTTTAGCTAATAGAATAACTGCTGAGTTGTGAACAGTAAGGTGTATGTGA
GGTGCTCGAAAACAAGGTTTCAGGTGACGCCCCCAGAATAAAATTTGGACGGGGGGTTCAGTGGTGGCAT
TGTGCTATGACACCAATATAACCCTCACAAACCCCTTGGGCAATAAATACTAGTGTAGGAATGAAACATT
CTGAATATCTTTAACAATAGAAATCCATGGGGTGGGGACAAGCCGTAAAGACTGGATGTCCATCTCACAC
GAATTTATGGCTATGGGCAACACATAATCCTAGTGCAATATGATACTGGGGTTATTAAGATGTGTCCCAG
GCAGGGACCAAGACAGGTGAACCATGTTGTTACACTCTATTTGTAACAAGGGGAAAGAGAGTGGACGCCG
ACAGCAGCGGACTCCACTGGTTGTCTCTAACACCCCCGAAAATTAAACGGGGCTCCACGCCAATGGGGCC
CATAAACAAAGACAAGTGGCCACTCTTTTTTTTGAAATTGTGGAGTGGGGGCACGCGTCAGCCCCCACAC
GCCGCCCTGCGGTTTTGGACTGTAAAATAAGGGTGTAATAACTTGGCTGATTGTAACCCCGCTAACCACT
GCGGTCAAACCACTTGCCCACAAAACCACTAATGGCACCCCGGGGAATACCTGCATAAGTAGGTGGGCGG
GCCAAGATAGGGGCGCGATTGCTGCGATCTGGAGGACAAATTACACACACTTGCGCCTGAGCGCCAAGCA
CAGGGTTGTTGGTCCTCATATTCACGAGGTCGCTGAGAGCACGGTGGGCTAATGTTGCCATGGGTAGCAT
ATACTACCCAAATATCTGGATAGCATATGCTATCCTAATCTATATCTGGGTAGCATAGGCTATCCTAATC
TATATCTGGGTAGCATATGCTATCCTAATCTATATCTGGGTAGTATATGCTATCCTAATTTATATCTGGG
TAGCATAGGCTATCCTAATCTATATCTGGGTAGCATATGCTATCCTAATCTATATCTGGGTAGTATATGC
TATCCTAATCTGTATCCGGGTAGCATATGCTATCCTAATAGAGATTAGGGTAGTATATGCTATCCTAATT
TATATCTGGGTAGCATATACTACCCAAATATCTGGATAGCATATGCTATCCTAATCTATATCTGGGTAGC
ATATGCTATCCTAATCTATATCTGGGTAGCATAGGCTATCCTAATCTATATCTGGGTAGCATATGCTATC
CTAATCTATATCTGGGTAGTATATGCTATCCTAATTTATATCTGGGTAGCATAGGCTATCCTAATCTATA
TCTGGGTAGCATATGCTATCCTAATCTATATCTGGGTAGTATATGCTATCCTAATCTGTATCCGGGTAGC
ATATGCTATCCTCATGATAAGCTGTCAAACATGAGAATTTTCTTGAAGACGAAAGGGCCTCGTGATACGC
CTATTTTTATAGGTTAATGTCATGATAATAATGGTTTCTTAGACGTCAGGTGGCACTTTTCGGGGAAATG
TGCGCGGAACCCCTATTTGTTTATTTTTCTAAATACATTCAAATATGTATCCGCTCATGAGACAATAACC
CTGATAAATGCTTCAATAATATTGAAAAAGGAAGAGTATGAGTATTCAACATTTCCGTGTCGCCCTTATT
CCCTTTTTTGCGGCATTTTGCCTTCCTGTTTTTGCTCACCCAGAAACGCTGGTGAAAGTAAAAGATGCTG
AAGATCAGTTGGGTGCACGAGTGGGTTACATCGAACTGGATCTCAACAGCGGTAAGATCCTTGAGAGTTT
TCGCCCCGAAGAACGTTTTCCAATGATGAGCACTTTTAAAGTTCTGCTATGTGGCGCGGTATTATCCCGT
GTTGACGCCGGGCAAGAGCAACTCGGTCGCCGCATACACTATTCTCAGAATGACTTGGTTGAGTACTCAC
CAGTCACAGAAAAGCATCTTACGGATGGCATGACAGTAAGAGAATTATGCAGTGCTGCCATAACCATGAG
TGATAACACTGCGGCCAACTTACTTCTGACAACGATCGGAGGACCGAAGGAGCTAACCGCTTTTTTGCAC
AACATGGGGGATCATGTAACTCGCCTTGATCGTTGGGAACCGGAGCTGAATGAAGCCATACCAAACGACG
AGCGTGACACCACGATGCCTGCAGCAATGGCAACAACGTTGCGCAAACTATTAACTGGCGAACTACTTAC
TCTAGCTTCCCGGCAACAATTAATAGACTGGATGGAGGCGGATAAAGTTGCAGGACCACTTCTGCGCTCG
GCCCTTCCGGCTGGCTGGTTTATTGCTGATAAATCTGGAGCCGGTGAGCGTGGGTCTCGCGGTATCATTG
CAGCACTGGGGCCAGATGGTAAGCCCTCCCGTATCGTAGTTATCTACACGACGGGGAGTCAGGCAACTAT
GGATGAACGAAATAGACAGATCGCTGAGATAGGTGCCTCACTGATTAAGCATTGGTAACTGTCAGACCAA
GTTTACTCATATATACTTTAGATTGATTTAAAACTTCATTTTTAATTTAAAAGGATCTAGGTGAAGATCC
TTTTTGATAATCTCATGACCAAAATCCCTTAACGTGAGTTTTCGTTCCACTGAGCGTCAGACCCCGTAGA
AAAGATCAAAGGATCTTCTTGAGATCCTTTTTTTCTGCGCGTAATCTGCTGCTTGCAAACAAAAAAACCA
CCGCTACCAGCGGTGGTTTGTTTGCCGGATCAAGAGCTACCAACTCTTTTTCCGAAGGTAACTGGCTTCA
GCAGAGCGCAGATACCAAATACTGTTCTTCTAGTGTAGCCGTAGTTAGGCCACCACTTCAAGAACTCTGT
AGCACCGCCTACATACCTCGCTCTGCTAATCCTGTTACCAGTGGCTGCTGCCAGTGGCGATAAGTCGTGT
CTTACCGGGTTGGACTCAAGACGATAGTTACCGGATAAGGCGCAGCGGTCGGGCTGAACGGGGGGTTCGT
GCACACAGCCCAGCTTGGAGCGAACGACCTACACCGAACTGAGATACCTACAGCGTGAGCTATGAGAAAG
CGCCACGCTTCCCGAAGGGAGAAAGGCGGACAGGTATCCGGTAAGCGGCAGGGTCGGAACAGGAGAGCGC
ACGAGGGAGCTTCCAGGGGGAAACGCCTGGTATCTTTATAGTCCTGTCGGGTTTCGCCACCTCTGACTTG
AGCGTCGATTTTTGTGATGCTCGTCAGGGGGGCGGAGCCTATGGAAAAACGCCAGCAACGCGGCCTTTTT
ACGGTTCCTGGCCTTTTGCTGGCCTTTTGCTCACATGTTCTTTCCTGCGTTATCCCCTGATTCTGTGGAT
AACCGTATTACCGCCTTTGAGTGAGCTGATACCGCTCGCCGCAGCCGAACGACCGAGCGCAGCGAGTCAG
TGAGCGAGGAAGCGGAAGAGCGCCCAATACGCAAACCGCCTCTCCCCGCGCGTTGGCCGATTCATTAATG
CAGCTGGCACGACAGGTTTCCCGACTGGAAAGCGGGCAGTGAGCGCAACGCAATTAATGTGAGTTAGCTC
ACTCATTAGGCACCCCAGGCTTTACACTTTATGCTTCCGGCTCGTATGTTGTGTGGAATTGTGAGCGGAT
AACAATTTCACACAGGAAACAGCTATGACCATGATTACGCCAAGCTCTAGCTAGAGGTCGACCAATTCTC
ATGTTTGACAGCTTATCATCGCAGATCCGGGCAACGTTGTTGCCATTGCTGCAGGCGCAGAACTGGTAGG
TATGGAAGATCTATACATTGAATCAATATTGGCAATTAGCCATATTAGTCATTGGTTATATAGCATAAAT
CAATATTGGCTATTGGCCATTGCATACGTTGTATCTATATCATAATATGTACATTTATATTGGCTCATGT
CCAATATGACCGCCATGTT
Features (pLannotate 1.2.2; 18 found; start..end, strand, type, name):
      1..380     +  enhancer       CMV enhancer: human cytomegalovirus immediate early enhancer
    382..581     +  promoter       CMV promoter: human cytomegalovirus (CMV) immediate early promoter
    649..687     +  misc_feature   Ad SA (fragment): adenovirus major late transcript splice acceptor (Friedrich and Soriano, 1991)
    720..929     -  CDS            PTP (fragment): TERM_ADE02 - Experimental evidence at protein level: Swiss-Prot protein existence level 1. Protein covalently bound to the viral DNA that acts as a primer for viral genomic replication by DNA strand displacement. Assembles on the viral origin of replication in an initiation complex with viral polymerase, DBP, host NFIA and host POU2F1/OCT1. During initiation, the polymerase covalently couples the first dCTP with Ser- 580 of pTP. The terminal protein stimulates the template activity over 20 fold compared to protein-free templates. Neo-synthesized viral genomes are linked to two preterminal prot
    960..1049    +  intron         chimeric intron (fragment): chimera between introns from adenovirus and immunoglobulin heavy chain genes
   1068..1114    +  CDS            IgH signal sequence (fragment): signal sequence from the mouse immunoglobulin heavy chain variable region
   1509..2156    +  CDS            Cd4 (fragment): CD4_RAT - Experimental evidence at protein level: Swiss-Prot protein existence level 1. Integral membrane glycoprotein that plays an essential role in the immune response and serves multiple functions in responses against both external and internal offenses. In T-cells, functions primarily as a coreceptor for MHC class II molecule:peptide complex. The antigens presented by class II peptides are derived from extracellular proteins while class I peptides are derived from cytosolic proteins. Interacts simultaneously with the T-cell receptor (TCR) and the MHC class II presented by antigen presenti
   2316..2371    +  polyA_signal   β-globin poly(A) signal: rabbit β-globin polyadenylation signal (Gil and Proudfoot, 1987)
   2885..4566    -  rep_origin     oriP (fragment): Epstein-Barr virus oriP replication origin (Yates et al., 2000)
   4693..4797    +  promoter       AmpR promoter: bla
   4798..5658    +  CDS            AmpR: β-lactamase; bla; confers resistance to ampicillin, carbenicillin, and related antibiotics
   5829..6417    +  rep_origin     ori: high-copy-number ColE1/pMB1/pBR322/pUC origin of replication
   6600..6692    +  CDS            lacI (fragment): lac repressor; lacI; The lac repressor binds to the lac operator to inhibit transcription in E. coli. This inhibition can be relieved by adding lactose or isopropyl-β-D-thiogalactopyranoside (IPTG).
   6705..6726    +  protein_bind   CAP binding site: CAP binding activates transcription in the presence of cAMP. E. coli catabolite activator protein
   6741..6771    +  promoter       lac promoter: promoter for the E. coli lac operon
   6779..6795    +  protein_bind   lac operator: The lac repressor binds to the lac operator to inhibit transcription in E. coli. This inhibition can be relieved by adding lactose or isopropyl-β-D-thiogalactopyranoside (IPTG). lac repressor encoded by lacI
   6865..6881    +  promoter       tet promoter (fragment): E. coli promoter for tetracycline efflux protein gene
   6891..6916    -  CDS            bla(M) (fragment): β-lactamase lacking the signal sequence; bla(M); allows cytosolic expression of β-lactamase
