[The description below was written by a language model from this plasmid's Addgene catalogue record and pLannotate feature annotations shown in this document.]
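Description:
Smp_136320-Cd4-bio-His is a mammalian expression plasmid built on the pTT3 backbone for producing a recombinant Schistosoma mansoni protein in soluble, secreted form. It is propagated in E. coli as a high-copy plasmid through a ColE1/pUC-type origin and selected with ampicillin via the β-lactamase gene. The backbone also carries a fragment of the Epstein-Barr virus oriP, an element that supports episomal maintenance in cells supplying EBNA1 and so favours high-yield transient expression. Short lac-region remnants (a lacI fragment, CAP site, lac promoter and operator) are backbone leftovers with no evident role in the payload.

The expression cassette is driven by the human CMV immediate early enhancer and promoter, followed by adenovirus-derived leader, splice and chimeric intron sequences that typically enhance transcript processing and translation. The antisense "PTP" annotation in this region most likely reflects that adenoviral leader sequence rather than a real coding unit. A mouse immunoglobulin heavy chain signal sequence fragment opens the reading frame and directs the product into the secretory pathway. The 403 bp Smp_136320 insert, cloned between retained NotI and AscI sites, falls in the unannotated gap between this signal sequence and the downstream rat Cd4 fragment. The record describes the C-terminal tag as rat Cd4 domains 3 and 4, a biotinylation sequence and a 6-His tag. Only the Cd4 portion is annotated in the feature table. A rabbit β-globin polyadenylation signal terminates the transcript.

The tags would allow nickel-affinity purification and oriented capture on streptavidin after biotinylation. The plasmid belongs to a library of S. mansoni cell-surface and secreted proteins used to search for early serological markers of infection.
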