Addgene plasmid #120642: Smp_136320-Cd4-bio-His
Purpose: Expression of recombinant S. mansoni protein
Depositing lab: Gavin Wright. Depositing organization: Wellcome Sanger Institute. Publication: A library of cell-surface and secreted proteins from Schistosoma mansoni identifies early serological markers of infection. Cécile Crosnier, Anna V. Protasio, Gabriel Rinaldi, Shona Wilson, Matthew Berriman, Gavin J. Wright. bioRXiv 10.1101/593616.
Backbone
  Vector backbone: pTT3
  Backbone manufacturer: Yves Durocher, NRC
  Backbone size w/o insert (bp): 6686
  Vector type: Mammalian Expression
Growth in bacteria
  Bacterial resistance: Ampicillin, 100 μg/mL
  Growth temperature: 37°C
  Growth strain: DH5alpha
  Copy number: High Copy
Gene/Insert
  Gene/Insert name: Smp_136320
  Species: Schistosoma mansoni
  Insert size (bp): 403
  Entrez Gene: Smp_136320 (a.k.a. Smp_136320)
  Promoter: CMV
  Tag / fusion protein: ratCd4(d3+4)-bio-6His (C terminal on backbone)
  Cloning method: Restriction Enzyme; 5′ cloning site NotI (not destroyed); 3′ cloning site AscI (not destroyed)
Terms and licenses: Academic/Nonprofit Terms; Industry Terms: Not Available to Industry
How to cite: Smp_136320-Cd4-bio-His was a gift from Gavin Wright (Addgene plasmid # 120642 ; http://n2t.net/addgene:120642 ; RRID:Addgene_120642)
